Addgene plasmid #99207: pLXRN-EGFP
Purpose: EGFP expressing bicistronic retroviral vector
Depositing lab: Peter Pedersen. Depositing organization: Johns Hopkins University and School of Medicine.
Backbone
  Vector backbone: pLXSN
  Backbone manufacturer: Dr. Dusty Miller, Fred Hutchinson Cancer Center, Seattle, WA
  Modifications to backbone: The SV40 promoter driving Neomycin selection marker was replaced with an internal ribosome entry site/sequence (IRES) from encephalomyocarditis virus to generate the bicistronic retroviral vector
  Vector type: Mammalian Expression, Retroviral
  Selectable markers: Neomycin (select with G418)
Growth in bacteria
  Bacterial resistance: Ampicillin, 100 μg/mL
  Growth temperature: 37°C
  Growth strain: NEB Stable
  Growth instructions: Can be propagated in E. coli DH5alpha. E. coli SURE or E. coli STBL recommended for minimizing recombination events
  Copy number: High Copy
Gene/Insert
  Gene/Insert name: EGFP (alt name: Enhanced green fluorescent protein)
  Species: Synthetic; Aequorea victoria
  Insert size (bp): 715
  Mutation: A Kozak sequence was incorporated to enhance translational efficiency
  GenBank ID: U55762
  Promoter: LTR
  Cloning method: Restriction Enzyme; 5′ cloning site EcoRI (not destroyed); 3′ cloning site XhoI (not destroyed)
  Sequencing primers: 5′ CCCTTGAACCTCCTCGTTCGACC; 3′ CCTCACATTGCCAAAAGACG
Resource information
  A portion of this plasmid was derived from a plasmid made by: EGFP was PCR amplified off plasmid vector EGFP-N1 (GenBank acc. no. U55762)
Terms and licenses: Academic/Nonprofit Terms; Industry Terms: Not Available to Industry
Depositor comments: When transfected into packaging cell lines PE501 (ecotropic) or PA317 (amphotropic) the plasmid will generate live retrovirus. Thus, under these conditions BSL2 safety will need to be observed.
How to cite: pLXRN-EGFP was a gift from Peter Pedersen (Addgene plasmid # 99207 ; http://n2t.net/addgene:99207 ; RRID:Addgene_99207)
