[The description below was written by a language model from this plasmid's Addgene catalogue record and pLannotate feature annotations shown in this document.]
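Description:
pLXRN-EGFP is a bicistronic gammaretroviral expression vector built on the pLXSN backbone, a Moloney murine leukemia/sarcoma virus-based transfer plasmid. In bacteria it is maintained through a high-copy ColE1/pUC-type origin and selected with ampicillin via the β-lactamase gene. A pBR322 bom region and a remnant of rop are also annotated in the backbone. The depositor notes that recombination-deficient E. coli strains help preserve the construct, as is common for plasmids carrying repeated LTR sequences.

The proviral unit, as annotated on the 6.8 kb sequence, begins with a 5′ LTR. This region is detected as several fragments, including a truncated Moloney murine sarcoma virus LTR. It is followed by a Ψ packaging signal that extends into a truncated gag segment lacking its start codon, an arrangement that improves RNA encapsidation without producing Gag protein. EGFP, amplified from an EGFP-N1 plasmid and fitted with a Kozak sequence, is cloned between EcoRI and XhoI sites just downstream. The defining modification relative to pLXSN is that the internal SV40 promoter driving the neomycin resistance gene has been replaced by the encephalomyocarditis virus IRES. A single LTR-driven transcript therefore encodes both EGFP, translated by cap-dependent initiation, and NeoR, translated from the IRES, before ending in the 3′ Moloney LTR. Linking the two on one mRNA means G418-resistant cells should also express the upstream gene.

When transfected into ecotropic or amphotropic packaging cell lines, the plasmid yields infectious retrovirus for stable transduction of mammalian cells. The record gives its purpose simply as an EGFP-expressing bicistronic retroviral vector, in which fluorescence would report transduction and expression.
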