Features (pLannotate 1.2.2; 15 found; start..end, strand, type, name):
    351..813     +  misc_feature   IRES: internal ribosome entry site (IRES) of the encephalomyocarditis virus (EMCV)
    849..1652    +  CDS            NeoR/KanR: aminoglycoside phosphotransferase from Tn5; aph(3')-II (or nptII); confers resistance to neomycin, kanamycin, and G418 (Geneticin®)
   1712..2305    +  LTR            LTR: long terminal repeat from Moloney murine leukemia virus
   2374..2414    +  CDS            rop (fragment): Rop protein, which maintains plasmids at low copy number; rop
   2516..2656    +  misc_feature   bom: basis of mobility region from pBR322
   2842..3430    -  rep_origin     ori: high-copy-number ColE1/pMB1/pBR322/pUC origin of replication
   3601..4461    -  CDS            AmpR: β-lactamase; bla; confers resistance to ampicillin, carbenicillin, and related antibiotics
   4462..4566    -  promoter       AmpR promoter: bla
   4843..4950    +  LTR            3' LTR (ΔU3) (fragment): self-inactivating 3' long terminal repeat (LTR) from Moloney murine leukemia virus
   4967..5024    +  LTR            LTR (fragment): long terminal repeat from Moloney murine leukemia virus
   5038..5101    +  LTR            LTR (fragment): long terminal repeat from Moloney murine leukemia virus
   5254..5429    +  LTR            5' LTR (truncated): truncated long terminal repeat from Moloney murine sarcoma virus
   5551..5825    +  misc_feature   MESV Ψ (fragment): packaging signal of murine embryonic stem cell virus
   5892..6308    +  CDS            gag (truncated): truncated Moloney murine leukemia virus (MMLV) gag gene lacking the start codon
   6322..229     +  CDS            EGFP (across the origin): the original enhanced GFP (Yang et al., 1996) mammalian codon-optimized
>Addgene plasmid #99207 | pLXRN-EGFP | addgene full sequence | sequence record 190957 | Addgene NGS Result
GAACTTCAAGATCCGCCACAACATCGAGGACGGCAGCGTGCAGCTCGCCGACCACTACCAGCAGAACACC
CCCATCGGCGACGGCCCCGTGCTGCTGCCCGACAACCACTACCTGAGCACCCAGTCCGCCCTGAGCAAAG
ACCCCAACGAGAAGCGCGATCACATGGTCCTGCTGGAGTTCGTGACCGCCGCCGGGATCACTCTCGGCAT
GGACGAGCTGTACAAGTAACTCGAGGATCCGCCCCTCTCCCTCCCCCCCCTAACGTTACTGGCCGAAGCC
GCTTGGAATAAGGCCGGTGTGCGTTTGTCTATATGTTATTTTCCACCATATTGCCGTCTTTTGGCAATGT
GAGGGCCCGGAAACCTGGCCCTGTCTTCTTGACGAGCATTCCTAGGGGTCTTTCCCCTCTCGCCAAAGGA
ATGCAAGGTCTGTTGAATGTCGTGAAGGAAGCAGTTCCTCTGGAAGCTTCTTGAAGACAAACAACGTCTG
TAGCGACCCTTTGCAGGCAGCGGAACCCCCCACCTGGCGACAGGTGCCTCTGCGGCCAAAAGCCACGTGT
ATAAGATACACCTGCAAAGGCGGCACAACCCCAGTGCCACGTTGTGAGTTGGATAGTTGTGGAAAGAGTC
AAATGGCTCTCCTCAAGCGTATTCAACAAGGGGCTGAAGGATGCCCAGAAGGTACCCCATTGTATGGGAT
CTGATCTGGGGCCTCGGTGCACATGCTTTACATGTGTTTAGTCGAGGTTAAAAAAACGTCTAGGCCCCCC
GAACCACGGGGACGTGGTTTTCCTTTGAAAAACACGATGATAAGCTTGCCACAACCCGGGATAATTCCTG
CAGCCAATATGGGATCGGCCATTGAACAAGATGGATTGCACGCAGGTTCTCCGGCCGCTTGGGTGGAGAG
GCTATTCGGCTATGACTGGGCACAACAGACAATCGGCTGCTCTGATGCCGCCGTGTTCCGGCTGTCAGCG
CAGGGGCGCCCGGTTCTTTTTGTCAAGACCGACCTGTCCGGTGCCCTGAATGAACTGCAGGACGAGGCAG
CGCGGCTATCGTGGCTGGCCACGACGGGCGTTCCTTGCGCAGCTGTGCTCGACGTTGTCACTGAAGCGGG
AAGGGACTGGCTGCTATTGGGCGAAGTGCCGGGGCAGGATCTCCTGTCATCTCACCTTGCTCCTGCCGAG
AAAGTATCCATCATGGCTGATGCAATGCGGCGGCTGCATACGCTTGATCCGGCTACCTGCCCATTCGACC
ACCAAGCGAAACATCGCATCGAGCGAGCACGTACTCGGATGGAAGCCGGTCTTGTCGATCAGGATGATCT
GGACGAAGAGCATCAGGGGCTCGCGCCAGCCGAACTGTTCGCCAGGCTCAAGGCGCGCATGCCCGACGGC
GATGATCTCGTCGTGACCCATGGCGATGCCTGCTTGCCGAATATCATGGTGGAAAATGGCCGCTTTTCTG
GATTCATCGACTGTGGCCGGCTGGGTGTGGCGGACCGCTATCAGGACATAGCGTTGGCTACCCGTGATAT
TGCTGAAGAGCTTGGCGGCGAATGGGCTGACCGCTTCCTCGTGCTTTACGGTATCGCCGCTCCCGATTCG
CAGCGCATCGCCTTCTATCGCCTTCTTGACGAGTTCTTCTGAGCGGGACTCTGGGGTTCGATAAAATAAA
AGATTTTATTTAGTCTCCAGAAAAAGGGGGGAATGAAAGACCCCACCTGTAGGTTTGGCAAGCTAGCTTA
AGTAACGCCATTTTGCAAGGCATGGAAAAATACATAACTGAGAATAGAGAAGTTCAGATCAAGGTCAGGA
ACAGATGGAACAGCTGAATATGGGCCAAACAGGATATCTGTGGTAAGCAGTTCCTGCCCCGGCTCAGGGC
CAAGAACAGATGGAACAGCTGAATATGGGCCAAACAGGATATCTGTGGTAAGCAGTTCCTGCCCCGGCTC
AGGGCCAAGAACAGATGGTCCCCAGATGCGGTCCAGCCCTCAGCAGTTTCTAGAGAACCATCAGATGTTT
CCAGGGTGCCCCAAGGACCTGAAATGACCCTGTGCCTTATTTGAACTAACCAATCAGTTCGCTTCTCGCT
TCTGTTCGCGCGCTTCTGCTCCCCGAGCTCAATAAAAGAGCCCACAACCCCTCACTCGGGGCGCCAGTCC
TCCGATTGACTGAGTCGCCCGGGTACCCGTGTATCCAATAAACCCTCTTGCAGTTGCATCCGACTTGTGG
TCTCGCTGTTCCTTGGGAGGGTCTCCTCTGAGTGATTGACTACCCGTCAGCGGGGGTCTTTCATTTGGGG
GCTCGTCCGGGATCGGGAGACCCCTGCCCAGGGACCACCGACCCACCACCGGGAGGTAAGCTGGCTGCCT
CGCGCGTTTCGGTGATGACGGTGAAAACCTCTGACACATGCAGCTCCCGGAGACGGTCACAGCTTGTCTG
TAAGCGGATGCCGGGAGCAGACAAGCCCGTCAGGGCGCGTCAGCGGGTGTTGGCGGGTGTCGGGGCGCAG
CCATGACCCAGTCACGTAGCGATAGCGGAGTGTATACTGGCTTAACTATGCGGCATCAGAGCAGATTGTA
CTGAGAGTGCACCATATGCGGTGTGAAATACCGCACAGATGCGTAAGGAGAAAATACCGCATCAGGCGCT
CTTCCGCTTCCTCGCTCACTGACTCGCTGCGCTCGGTCGTTCGGCTGCGGCGAGCGGTATCAGCTCACTC
AAAGGCGGTAATACGGTTATCCACAGAATCAGGGGATAACGCAGGAAAGAACATGTGAGCAAAAGGCCAG
CAAAAGGCCAGGAACCGTAAAAAGGCCGCGTTGCTGGCGTTTTTCCATAGGCTCCGCCCCCCTGACGAGC
ATCACAAAAATCGACGCTCAAGTCAGAGGTGGCGAAACCCGACAGGACTATAAAGATACCAGGCGTTTCC
CCCTGGAAGCTCCCTCGTGCGCTCTCCTGTTCCGACCCTGCCGCTTACCGGATACCTGTCCGCCTTTCTC
CCTTCGGGAAGCGTGGCGCTTTCTCATAGCTCACGCTGTAGGTATCTCAGTTCGGTGTAGGTCGTTCGCT
CCAAGCTGGGCTGTGTGCACGAACCCCCCGTTCAGCCCGACCGCTGCGCCTTATCCGGTAACTATCGTCT
TGAGTCCAACCCGGTAAGACACGACTTATCGCCACTGGCAGCAGCCACTGGTAACAGGATTAGCAGAGCG
AGGTATGTAGGCGGTGCTACAGAGTTCTTGAAGTGGTGGCCTAACTACGGCTACACTAGAAGGACAGTAT
TTGGTATCTGCGCTCTGCTGAAGCCAGTTACCTTCGGAAAAAGAGTTGGTAGCTCTTGATCCGGCAAACA
AACCACCGCTGGTAGCGGTGGTTTTTTTGTTTGCAAGCAGCAGATTACGCGCAGAAAAAAAGGATCTCAA
GAAGATCCTTTGATCTTTTCTACGGGGTCTGACGCTCAGTGGAACGAAAACTCACGTTAAGGGATTTTGG
TCATGAGATTATCAAAAAGGATCTTCACCTAGATCCTTTTAAATTAAAAATGAAGTTTTAAATCAATCTA
AAGTATATATGAGTAAACTTGGTCTGACAGTTACCAATGCTTAATCAGTGAGGCACCTATCTCAGCGATC
TGTCTATTTCGTTCATCCATAGTTGCCTGACTCCCCGTCGTGTAGATAACTACGATACGGGAGGGCTTAC
CATCTGGCCCCAGTGCTGCAATGATACCGCGAGACCCACGCTCACCGGCTCCAGATTTATCAGCAATAAA
CCAGCCAGCCGGAAGGGCCGAGCGCAGAAGTGGTCCTGCAACTTTATCCGCCTCCATCCAGTCTATTAAT
TGTTGCCGGGAAGCTAGAGTAAGTAGTTCGCCAGTTAATAGTTTGCGCAACGTTGTTGCCATTGCTGCAG
GCATCGTGGTGTCACGCTCGTCGTTTGGTATGGCTTCATTCAGCTCCGGTTCCCAACGATCAAGGCGAGT
TACATGATCCCCCATGTTGTGCAAAAAAGCGGTTAGCTCCTTCGGTCCTCCGATCGTTGTCAGAAGTAAG
TTGGCCGCAGTGTTATCACTCATGGTTATGGCAGCACTGCATAATTCTCTTACTGTCATGCCATCCGTAA
GATGCTTTTCTGTGACTGGTGAGTACTCAACCAAGTCATTCTGAGAATAGTGTATGCGGCGACCGAGTTG
CTCTTGCCCGGCGTCAACACGGGATAATACCGCGCCACATAGCAGAACTTTAAAAGTGCTCATCATTGGA
AAACGTTCTTCGGGGCGAAAACTCTCAAGGATCTTACCGCTGTTGAGATCCAGTTCGATGTAACCCACTC
GTGCACCCAACTGATCTTCAGCATCTTTTACTTTCACCAGCGTTTCTGGGTGAGCAAAAACAGGAAGGCA
AAATGCCGCAAAAAAGGGAATAAGGGCGACACGGAAATGTTGAATACTCATACTCTTCCTTTTTCAATAT
TATTGAAGCATTTATCAGGGTTATTGTCTCATGAGCGGATACATATTTGAATGTATTTAGAAAAATAAAC
AAATAGGGGTTCCGCGCACATTTCCCCGAAAAGTGCCACCTGACGTCTAAGAAACCATTATTATCATGAC
ATTAACCTATAAAAATAGGCGTATCACGAGGCCCTTTCGTCTTCAAGAATTGCTAGCAATTGCTAGCAAT
TGCTAGCAATTCATACCAGATCACCGAAAACTGTCCTCCAAATGTGTCCCCCTCACACTCCCAAATTCGC
GGGCTTCTGCCTCTTAGACCACTCTACCCTATTCCCCACACTCACCGGAGCCAAAGCCGCGGCCCTTCCG
TTTCTTTGCTTTTGAAAGACCCCACCCGTAGGTGGCAAGCTAGCTTAAGTAACGCCACTTTGCAAGGCAT
GGAAAAATACATAACTGAGAATAGAAAAGTTCAGATCAAGGTCAGGAACAAAGAAACAGCTGAATACCAA
ACAGGATATCTGTGGTAAGCGGTTCCTGCCCCGGCTCAGGGCCAAGAACAGATGAGACAGCTGAGTGATG
GGCCAAACAGGATATCTGTGGTAAGCAGTTCCTGCCCCGGCTCGGGGCCAAGAACAGATGGTCCCCAGAT
GCGGTCCAGCCCTCAGCAGTTTCTAGTGAATCATCAGATGTTTCCAGGGTGCCCCAAGGACCTGAAAATG
ACCCTGTACCTTATTTGAACTAACCAATCAGTTCGCTTCTCGCTTCTGTTCGCGCGCTTCCGCTCTCCGA
GCTCAATAAAAGAGCCCACAACCCCTCACTCGGCGCGCCAGTCTTCCGATAGACTGCGTCGCCCGGGTAC
CCGTATTCCCAATAAAGCCTCTTGCTGTTTGCATCCGAATCGTGGTCTCGCTGTTCCTTGGGAGGGTCTC
CTCTGAGTGATTGACTACCCACGACGGGGGTCTTTCATTTGGGGGCTCGTCCGGGATTTGGAGACCCCTG
CCCAGGGACCACCGACCCACCACCGGGAGGTAAGCTGGCCAGCAACTTATCTGTGTCTGTCCGATTGTCT
AGTGTCTATGTTTGATGTTATGCGCCTGCGTCTGTACTAGTTAGCTAACTAGCTCTGTATCTGGCGGACC
CGTGGTGGAACTGACGAGTTCTGAACACCCGGCCGCAACCCTGGGAGACGTCCCAGGGACTTTGGGGGCC
GTTTTTGTGGCCCGACCTGAGGAAGGGAGTCGATGTGGAATCCGACCCCGTCAGGATATGTGGTTCTGGT
AGGAGACGAGAACCTAAAACAGTTCCCGCCTCCGTCTGAATTTTTGCTTTCGGTTTGGAACCGAAGCCGC
GCGTCTTGTCTGCTGCAGCGCTGCAGCATCGTTCTGTGTTGTCTCTGTCTGACTGTGTTTCTGTATTTGT
CTGAAAATTAGGGCCAGACTGTTACCACTCCCTTAAGTTTGACCTTAGGTCACTGGAAAGATGTCGAGCG
GATCGCTCACAACCAGTCGGTAGATGTCAAGAAGAGACGTTGGGTTACCTTCTGCTCTGCAGAATGGCCA
ACCTTTAACGTCGGATGGCCGCGAGACGGCACCTTTAACCGAGACCTCATCACCCAGGTTAAGATCAAGG
TCTTTTCACCTGGCCCGCATGGACACCCAGACCAGGTCCCCTACATCGTGACCTGGGAAGCCTTGGCTTT
TGACCCCCCTCCCTGGGTCAAGCCCTTTGTACACCCTAAGCCTCCGCCTCCTCTTCCTCCATCCGCCCCG
TCTCTCCCCCTTGAACCTCCTCGTTCGACCCCGCCTCGATCCTCCCTTTATCCAGCCCTCACTCCTTCTC
TAGGCGCCGGAATTCGCCACCATGGTGAGCAAGGGCGAGGAGCTGTTCACCGGGGTGGTGCCCATCCTGG
TCGAGCTGGACGGCGACGTAAACGGCCACAAGTTCAGCGTGTCCGGCGAGGGCGAGGGCGATGCCACCTA
CGGCAAGCTGACCCTGAAGTTCATCTGCACCACCGGCAAGCTGCCCGTGCCCTGGCCCACCCTCGTGACC
ACCCTGACCTACGGCGTGCAGTGCTTCAGCCGCTACCCCGACCACATGAAGCAGCACGACTTCTTCAAGT
CCGCCATGCCCGAAGGCTACGTCCAGGAGCGCACCATCTTCTTCAAGGACGACGGCAACTACAAGACCCG
CGCCGAGGTGAAGTTCGAGGGCGACACCCTGGTGAACCGCATCGAGCTGAAGGGCATCGACTTCAAGGAG
GACGGCAACATCCTGGGGCACAAGCTGGAGTACAACTACAACAGCCACAACGTCTATATCATGGCCGACA
AGCAGAAGAACGGCATCAAGGT
